Addgene plasmid #199467: pBAD-BpBBS
Purpose: Arabinose-induced expression of His-tagged biliverdin-binding serpin of Boana punctata treefrog (BpBBS) in E. coli.
Depositing lab: Vladislav Verkhusha. Depositing organization: Albert Einstein College of Medicine. Publication: Structural and Functional Characterization of a Biliverdin-Binding Near-Infrared Fluorescent Protein From the Serpin Superfamily. Manoilov KY, Ghosh A, Almo SC, Verkhusha VV. J Mol Biol. 2022 Jan 30;434(2):167359. doi: 10.1016/j.jmb.2021.167359. Epub 2021 Nov 16. PubMed 34798132.
Backbone
  Vector backbone: pBAD/His-B
  Backbone size w/o insert (bp): 3955
  Vector type: Bacterial Expression
Growth in bacteria
  Bacterial resistance: Ampicillin, 100 μg/mL
  Growth temperature: 37°C
  Growth strain: NEB Stable
  Copy number: High Copy
Gene/Insert
  Gene/Insert name: BpBBS
  Species: Boana punctata (Polka-dot tree frog)
  Insert size (bp): 1244
  Tag / fusion protein: 6xHis (N terminal on backbone)
  Cloning method: Restriction Enzyme; 5′ cloning site unknown (unknown if destroyed)
Terms and licenses: Academic/Nonprofit Terms; Industry Terms: Not Available to Industry
How to cite: pBAD-BpBBS was a gift from Vladislav Verkhusha (Addgene plasmid # 199467 ; http://n2t.net/addgene:199467 ; RRID:Addgene_199467)
