[The description below was written by a language model from this plasmid's Addgene catalogue record and pLannotate feature annotations shown in this document.]
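Description:
pBAD-BpBBS is a bacterial expression plasmid built on the pBAD/His-B backbone for arabinose-inducible production of a His-tagged protein in E. coli. It replicates from a ColE1/pMB1-type origin and is recorded as high copy. The feature table also shows the pBR322 bom (basis of mobility) region and only a short fragment of rop, the gene whose product normally holds copy number down. Selection is by ampicillin through the β-lactamase gene, which is driven by its own bla promoter. The sequenced construct is 5,199 nt, consistent with a backbone of about 3.96 kb carrying an insert of about 1.24 kb.

The payload is BpBBS, the biliverdin-binding serpin of the polka-dot tree frog Boana punctata. The associated publication describes it as a near-infrared fluorescent protein of the serpin superfamily that binds biliverdin. Transcription comes from the araBAD promoter, which spans the sequence origin in this record. It is controlled by the divergently transcribed araC gene, whose product represses the promoter without L-arabinose and activates it when the sugar is present, giving tight, titratable induction. A backbone-encoded 6xHis tag lies just downstream of the promoter and is fused to the N terminus of the insert for metal-affinity purification. The BpBBS coding region itself was not annotated by the automated tool, but it should occupy the unannotated interval between the tag and the rrnB segment. That segment contains a 5S rRNA sequence and the T1 and T2 terminators, which end transcription. The insert was cloned by restriction enzymes, though the sites are not recorded. The plasmid is suited to producing recombinant BpBBS for purification and for structural and functional characterisation.
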