Features (pLannotate 1.2.2; 11 found; start..end, strand, type, name):
    236..253     +  CDS            6xHis: 6xHis affinity tag
   1559..1674    +  ncRNA          5S rRNA: Accession: RF00001 - 5S ribosomal RNA
   1678..1764    +  terminator     rrnB T1 terminator: Escherichia coli rrnB; transcription terminator T1 from the E. coli rrnB gene
   1856..1883    +  terminator     rrnB T2 terminator: transcription terminator T2 from the E. coli rrnB gene
   1902..1993    +  promoter       AmpR promoter: bla
   1994..2854    +  CDS            AmpR: β-lactamase; bla; confers resistance to ampicillin, carbenicillin, and related antibiotics
   3025..3613    +  rep_origin     ori: high-copy-number ColE1/pMB1/pBR322/pUC origin of replication
   3799..3939    -  misc_feature   bom: basis of mobility region from pBR322
   4041..4081    -  CDS            rop (fragment): Rop protein, which maintains plasmids at low copy number; rop
   4203..5081    -  CDS            araC: L-arabinose regulatory protein; araC
   5108..193     +  promoter       araBAD promoter (across the origin): araBAD; promoter of the L-arabinose operon of E. coli; the araC regulatory gene is transcribed in the opposite direction (Guzman et al., 1995)
>Addgene plasmid #199467 | pBAD-BpBBS | addgene full sequence | sequence record 398140 | Addgene NGS Result
AAAAGCATTCTGTAACAAAGCGGGACCAAAGCCATGACAAAAACGCGTAACAAAAGTGTCTATAATCACG
GCAGAAAAGTCCACATTGATTATTTGCACGGCGTCACACTTTGCTATGCCATAGCATTTTTATCCATAAG
ATTAGCGGATCCTACCTGACGCTTTTTATCGCAACTCTCTACTGTTTCTCCATACCCGTTTTTTGGGCTA
ACAGGAGGAATTAACCATGGGGAGCCACCATCACCATCACCATGGCAGATCTCACCACGAGGAGGGACAC
CACGACCACGAGGATCTGAAGGACGATCACGACCCATTCCTGCCCGAGGATCACAAGAAGGCCCTGTTCG
TGTACCAGAAGCCCGCCCTGAACAATATCAACTTCGCCTTTAAGATGTATAGACAGCTGGCCAGGGACCA
CCCTACAGAGAATATCGTGATCTCCCCAGTGTCTATCAGCTCCGCCCTGGCCCTGCTGAGCCTGGGAGCA
AAGGGACACACCCACTCCCAGATCGTGGAGAGACTGGGCTACAACACATCTGAGATCCCTGAGCAGCAGA
TCCACGAGAGCTTCCACAAGCAGCTGGACGTGGTGGACGATAAGGACAGGGATCTGGAGTTCGAGCACGG
CAATGCCCTGTTTACCTGCAAGGAGCACAAGATCCACCAGACATTCCTGGACGATGCCAAGAAGTTTTAC
CACTCTGAAGTGATCCCAACCGACTTCAAGAACACAGAGGAGGCCAAGAACCAGATCAATAGCTATGTGG
AGAAGTCCACCCACGGCAAGATCACAAATATCCTGGATAGCGTGGACCAGGATGCCATGATCGCCCTGAT
CAACTTTATCTATCTGCGCGCCAATTGGCAGCACCCTTTCGACGAGAAGCTGACCAAGGAGGGCGATTTT
CACGTGGACAAGGATACCACAGTGAAGGTGCCATTCATGCGGAGAAGGGGCATCTACAAGATGGCCTATA
CCGACGATATCATCATGGTGACAATCCCCTACAACGGCTCCGTGGAGATGTTTCTGGCCATGACAAAGAT
GGGCAAGCTGTCCGAGCTGGAGCAGAACCTGAATCGCGAGCGGTCTCTGAAGTGGCGGGAGATCATGCAG
TATCAGCTGATCGACCTGAGCCTGCCCAAGCTGTCTGTGAGCGGCATCCTGAACCTGAAGGAGACCCTGT
CCAAGCTGGGCATCGTGGACGTGTTCAGCAATCACGCCGACCTGTCTGGCATCACAGATGAGTCTCACCT
GAAGGTGAGCAAGGCCATCCACAAGGCCATGATGTCTTTTGACGAGCACGGAACCGAGGCAGCACCAGCA
ACAGCAGCAGAGGCAGATCCTCTGATGCTGCCACCTCACTTCAAGTTTGACTACCCTTTCATCTTTCGCG
TGCAGGATCTGAAAACCAAGAACCCACTGCTGGTGGGCCGGATCGCCAATCCCCAGAAGTGAGAATTCGA
AGCTTGGCTGTTTTGGTGGATGAGAGAAGATTTTCAGCCTGATACAGATTAAATCAGAACGCAGAAGCGG
TCTGATAAAACAGAATTTGCCTGGCGGCAGTAGCGCGGTGGTCCCACCTGACCCCATGCCGAACTCAGAA
GTGAAACGCCGTAGCGCCGATGGTAGTGTGGGGTCTCCCCATGCGAGAGTAGGGAACTGCCAGGCATCAA
ATAAAACGAAAGGCTCAGTCGAAAGACTGGGCCTTTCGTTTTATCTGTTGTTTGTCGGTGAACGCTCTCC
TGAGTAGGACAAATCCGCCGGGAGCGGATTTGAACGTTGCGAAGCAACGGCCCGGAGGGTGGCGGGCAGG
ACGCCCGCCATAAACTGCCAGGCATCAAATTAAGCAGAAGGCCATCCTGACGGATGGCCTTTTTGCGTTT
CTACAAACTCTTTTGTTTATTTTTCTAAATACATTCAAATATGTATCCGCTCATGAGACAATAACCCTGA
TAAATGCTTCAATAATATTGAAAAAGGAAGAGTATGAGTATTCAACATTTCCGTGTCGCCCTTATTCCCT
TTTTTGCGGCATTTTGCCTTCCTGTTTTTGCTCACCCAGAAACGCTGGTGAAAGTAAAAGATGCTGAAGA
TCAGTTGGGTGCACGAGTGGGTTACATCGAACTGGATCTCAACAGCGGTAAGATCCTTGAGAGTTTTCGC
CCCGAAGAACGTTTTCCAATGATGAGCACTTTTAAAGTTCTGCTATGTGGCGCGGTATTATCCCGTGTTG
ACGCCGGGCAAGAGCAACTCGGTCGCCGCATACACTATTCTCAGAATGACTTGGTTGAGTACTCACCAGT
CACAGAAAAGCATCTTACGGATGGCATGACAGTAAGAGAATTATGCAGTGCTGCCATAACCATGAGTGAT
AACACTGCGGCCAACTTACTTCTGACAACGATCGGAGGACCGAAGGAGCTAACCGCTTTTTTGCACAACA
TGGGGGATCATGTAACTCGCCTTGATCGTTGGGAACCGGAGCTGAATGAAGCCATACCAAACGACGAGCG
TGACACCACGATGCCTGTAGCAATGGCAACAACGTTGCGCAAACTATTAACTGGCGAACTACTTACTCTA
GCTTCCCGGCAACAATTAATAGACTGGATGGAGGCGGATAAAGTTGCAGGACCACTTCTGCGCTCGGCCC
TTCCGGCTGGCTGGTTTATTGCTGATAAATCTGGAGCCGGTGAGCGTGGGTCTCGCGGTATCATTGCAGC
ACTGGGGCCAGATGGTAAGCCCTCCCGTATCGTAGTTATCTACACGACGGGGAGTCAGGCAACTATGGAT
GAACGAAATAGACAGATCGCTGAGATAGGTGCCTCACTGATTAAGCATTGGTAACTGTCAGACCAAGTTT
ACTCATATATACTTTAGATTGATTTAAAACTTCATTTTTAATTTAAAAGGATCTAGGTGAAGATCCTTTT
TGATAATCTCATGACCAAAATCCCTTAACGTGAGTTTTCGTTCCACTGAGCGTCAGACCCCGTAGAAAAG
ATCAAAGGATCTTCTTGAGATCCTTTTTTTCTGCGCGTAATCTGCTGCTTGCAAACAAAAAAACCACCGC
TACCAGCGGTGGTTTGTTTGCCGGATCAAGAGCTACCAACTCTTTTTCCGAAGGTAACTGGCTTCAGCAG
AGCGCAGATACCAAATACTGTCCTTCTAGTGTAGCCGTAGTTAGGCCACCACTTCAAGAACTCTGTAGCA
CCGCCTACATACCTCGCTCTGCTAATCCTGTTACCAGTGGCTGCTGCCAGTGGCGATAAGTCGTGTCTTA
CCGGGTTGGACTCAAGACGATAGTTACCGGATAAGGCGCAGCGGTCGGGCTGAACGGGGGGTTCGTGCAC
ACAGCCCAGCTTGGAGCGAACGACCTACACCGAACTGAGATACCTACAGCGTGAGCTATGAGAAAGCGCC
ACGCTTCCCGAAGGGAGAAAGGCGGACAGGTATCCGGTAAGCGGCAGGGTCGGAACAGGAGAGCGCACGA
GGGAGCTTCCAGGGGGAAACGCCTGGTATCTTTATAGTCCTGTCGGGTTTCGCCACCTCTGACTTGAGCG
TCGATTTTTGTGATGCTCGTCAGGGGGGCGGAGCCTATGGAAAAACGCCAGCAACGCGGCCTTTTTACGG
TTCCTGGCCTTTTGCTGGCCTTTTGCTCACATGTTCTTTCCTGCGTTATCCCCTGATTCTGTGGATAACC
GTATTACCGCCTTTGAGTGAGCTGATACCGCTCGCCGCAGCCGAACGACCGAGCGCAGCGAGTCAGTGAG
CGAGGAAGCGGAAGAGCGCCTGATGCGGTATTTTCTCCTTACGCATCTGTGCGGTATTTCACACCGCATA
TGGTGCACTCTCAGTACAATCTGCTCTGATGCCGCATAGTTAAGCCAGTATACACTCCGCTATCGCTACG
TGACTGGGTCATGGCTGCGCCCCGACACCCGCCAACACCCGCTGACGCGCCCTGACGGGCTTGTCTGCTC
CCGGCATCCGCTTACAGACAAGCTGTGACCGTCTCCGGGAGCTGCATGTGTCAGAGGTTTTCACCGTCAT
CACCGAAACGCGCGAGGCAGCAGATCAATTCGCGCGCGAAGGCGAAGCGGCATGCATAATGTGCCTGTCA
AATGGACGAAGCAGGGATTCTGCAAACCCTATGCTACTCCGTCAAGCCGTCAATTGTCTGATTCGTTACC
AATTATGACAACTTGACGGCTACATCATTCACTTTTTCTTCACAACCGGCACGGAACTCGCTCGGGCTGG
CCCCGGTGCATTTTTTAAATACCCGCGAGAAATAGAGTTGATCGTCAAAACCAACATTGCGACCGACGGT
GGCGATAGGCATCCGGGTGGTGCTCAAAAGCAGCTTCGCCTGGCTGATACGTTGGTCCTCGCGCCAGCTT
AAGACGCTAATCCCTAACTGCTGGCGGAAAAGATGTGACAGACGCGACGGCGACAAGCAAACATGCTGTG
CGACGCTGGCGATATCAAAATTGCTGTCTGCCAGGTGATCGCTGATGTACTGACAAGCCTCGCGTACCCG
ATTATCCATCGGTGGATGGAGCGACTCGTTAATCGCTTCCATGCGCCGCAGTAACAATTGCTCAAGCAGA
TTTATCGCCAGCAGCTCCGAATAGCGCCCTTCCCCTTGCCCGGCGTTAATGATTTGCCCAAACAGGTCGC
TGAAATGCGGCTGGTGCGCTTCATCCGGGCGAAAGAACCCCGTATTGGCAAATATTGACGGCCAGTTAAG
CCATTCATGCCAGTAGGCGCGCGGACGAAAGTAAACCCACTGGTGATACCATTCGCGAGCCTCCGGATGA
CGACCGTAGTGATGAATCTCTCCTGGCGGGAACAGCAAAATATCACCCGGTCGGCAAACAAATTCTCGTC
CCTGATTTTTCACCACCCCCTGACCGCGAATGGTGAGATTGAGAATATAACCTTTCATTCCCAGCGGTCG
GTCGATAAAAAAATCGAGATAACCGTTGGCCTCAATCGGCGTTAAACCCGCCACCAGATGGGCATTAAAC
GAGTATCCCGGCAGCAGGGGATCATTTTGCGCTTCAGCCATACTTTTCATACTCCCGCCATTCAGAGAAG
AAACCAATTGTCCATATTGCATCAGACATTGCCGTCACTGCGTCTTTTACTGGCTCTTCTCGCTAACCAA
ACCGGTAACCCCGCTTATT
